>Addgene plasmid #152607 | pGBW-m4133987 | depositor full sequence | sequence record 295619 | Full Sequence
CACCATGAAGATTGTAAATAACTGGTTGAAACAACTAATAAAGGTTACTTTAGTGTTCCTGTTTGTCGCC
GCAATCTTCTATCTTATCACCCCGGTGCACGTGATGAGTAAACATACAGACTTTTCTTCAGAAATTATCG
GGTACAAGGCTATCGATGGCGGTGTAACGCGCGACATTGCCTCCACAGATACCTGCTTCGCGAACAAACA
CGCTGACTTTGATACTTGGTTCAGCCAGCGAGGAGGCTCGTACACCAATGACAAAGCCTGTCCACTGATC
GCAGCCGTGATAACTAGAGAGGTTGGATTCGTCGTCCCTGGGCTCCCCGGGACAATTCTCCGTACAACCA
ACGGCGACTTTCTGCATTTTCTGCCCCGGGTGTTCTCCGCAGTCGGTAATATCTGTTATACTCCATCTAA
GCTCATTGAGTACACGGATTTTGCTACCAGCGCGTGCGTGTTGGCCGCAGAATGCACCATATTTAAGGAC
GCTTCTGGAAAACCTGTGCCCTATTGTTACGATACCAATGTGCTTGAGGGCTCAGTTGCCTATGAAAGTC
TGAGGCCAGACACTAGATACGTTTTAATGGATGGAAGCATCATCCAGTTCCCAAACACGTATCTGGAGGG
GTCCGTGCGGGTCGTGACCACATTCGATTCAGAATACTGCCGCCACGGTACATGCGAGAGGTCTGAGGCT
GGCGTATGTGTGTCAACTAGCGGTCGATGGGTTCTAAATAACGATTATTATCGTTCTCTGCCCGGCGTTT
TTTGTGGAGTGGACGCCGTTAACCTTTTGACCAACATGTTTACACCTCTCATTCAGCCCATTGGTGCACT
GGATATCTCCGCGAGTATTGTGGCTGGGGGAATAGTCGCCATTGTCGTAACCTGCTTGGCATACTATTTC
ATGCGTTTCAGGCGAGCTTTTGGCGAATACTCACATGTCGTGGCCTTCAATACTCTTCTGTTTCTGATGA
GCTTCACGGTACTCTGTCTGACCCCAGTATACAGTTTCCTACCTGGGGTGTATTCTGTGATCTACTTATA
CCTCACATTTTACCTGACCAATGACGTGTCCTTTCTGGCCCACATCCAATGGATGGTTATGTTCACGCCG
CTCGTGCCTTTCTGGATTACAATCGCTTATATAATCTGTATTAGCACGAAGCATTTCTATTGGTTCTTTT
CCAACTACTTAAAGCGGCGCGTCGTATTTAATGGGGTATCGTTTAGCACTTTTGAGGAAGCCGCGCTCTG
CACTTTCTTGCTTAATAAGGAGATGTATTTGAAATTAAGATCTGACGTTCTGCTTCCTTTAACACAGTAC
AACAGATACCTGGCGTTGTATAACAAATACAAATATTTCTCGGGAGCCATGGATACAACTTCCTATAGAG
AGGCTGCTTGTTGCCACCTTGCAAAGGCACTCAACGACTTCAGTAACAGCGGCAGTGATGTGCTTTATCA
GCCCCCTCAGACTTCAATAACATCCGCCGTCCTCCAAGAAAACCTTTACTTTCAGTCGGGGAAACCTATA
CCCAATCCACTTCTCGGCTTAGATTCTACCTAAGGATCCGCAGGCCTCTGCTAGCTTGACTGACTGAGAT
ACAGCGTACCTTCAGCTCACAGACATGATAAGATACATTGATGAGTTTGGACAAACCACAACTAGAATGC
AGTGAAAAAAATGCTTTATTTGTGAAATTTGTGATGCTATTGCTTTATTTGTAACCATTATAAGCTGCAA
TAAACAAGTTAACAACAACAATTGCATTCATTTTATGTTTCAGGTTCAGGGGGAGGTGTGGGAGGTTTTT
TAAAGCAAGTAAAACCTCTACAAATGTGGTATTGGCCCATCTCTATCGGTATCGTAGCATAACCCCTTGG
GGCCTCTAAACGGGTCTTGAGGGGTTTTTTGTGCCCCTCGGGCCGGATTGCTATCTACCGGCATTGGCGC
AGAAAAAAATGCCTGATGCGACGCTGCGCGTCTTATACTCCCACATATGCCAGATTCAGCAACGGATACG
GCTTCCCCAACTTGCCCACTTCCATACGTGTCCTCCTTACCAGAAATTTATCCTTAAGGTCGTCAGCTAT
CCTGCAGGCGATCTCTCGATTTCGATCAAGACATTCCTTTAATGGTCTTTTCTGGACACCACTAGGGGTC
AGAAGTAGTTCATCAAACTTTCTTCCCTCCCTAATCTCATTGGTTACCTTGGGCTATCGAAACTTAATTA
ACCAGTCAAGTCAGCTACTTGGCGAGATCGACTTGTCTGGGTTTCGACTACGCTCAGAATTGCGTCAGTC
AAGTTCGATCTGGTCCTTGCTATTGCACCCGTTCTCCGATTACGAGTTTCATTTAAATCATGTGAGCAAA
AGGCCAGCAAAAGGCCAGGAACCGTAAAAAGGCCGCGTTGCTGGCGTTTTTCCATAGGCTCCGCCCCCCT
GACGAGCATCACAAAAATCGACGCTCAAGTCAGAGGTGGCGAAACCCGACAGGACTATAAAGATACCAGG
CGTTTCCCCCTGGAAGCTCCCTCGTGCGCTCTCCTGTTCCGACCCTGCCGCTTACCGGATACCTGTCCGC
CTTTCTCCCTTCGGGAAGCGTGGCGCTTTCTCATAGCTCACGCTGTAGGTATCTCAGTTCGGTGTAGGTC
GTTCGCTCCAAGCTGGGCTGTGTGCACGAACCCCCCGTTCAGCCCGACCGCTGCGCCTTATCCGGTAACT
ATCGTCTTGAGTCCAACCCGGTAAGACACGACTTATCGCCACTGGCAGCAGCCACTGGTAACAGGATTAG
CAGAGCGAGGTATGTAGGCGGTGCTACAGAGTTCTTGAAGTGGTGGCCTAACTACGGCTACACTAGAAGA
ACAGTATTTGGTATCTGCGCTCTGCTGAAGCCAGTTACCTTCGGAAAAAGAGTTGGTAGCTCTTGATCCG
GCAAACAAACCACCGCTGGTAGCGGTGGTTTTTTTGTTTGCAAGCAGCAGATTACGCGCAGAAAAAAAGG
ATCTCAAGAAGATCCTTTGATCTTTTCTACGGGGTCTGACGCTCAGTGGAACGAAAACTCACGTTAAGGG
ATTTTGGTCATGAGATTATCAAAAAGGATCTTCACCTAGATCCTTTTAAATTAAAAATGAAGTTTTAAAT
CAATCTAAAGTATATATGAGTAAACTTGGTCTGACAGTTACCAATGCTTAATCAGTGAGGCACCTATCTC
AGCGATCTGTCTATTTCGTTCATCCATAGTTGCATTTAAATTTCCGAACTCTCCAAGGCCCTCGTCGGAA
AATCTTCAAACCTTTCGTCCGATCCATCTTGCAGGCTACCTCTCGAACGAACTATCGCAAGTCTCTTGGC
CGGCCTTGCGCCTTGGCTATTGCTTGGCAGCGCCTATCGCCAGGTATTACTCCAATCCCGAATATCCGAG
ATCGGGATCACCCGAGAGAAGTTCAACCTACATCCTCAATCCCGATCTATCCGAGATCCGAGGAATATCG
AAATCGGGGCGCGCCTGGCCTCCGCGCCGGGTTTTGGCGCCTCCCGCGGGCGCCCCCCTCGTCACGGCGA
GCGCTGCCACGTCAGACGAAGGGCGCAGGAGCGTCCTGATCCTTCCGCCCGGACGCTCAGGACAGCGGCC
CGCTGCTCATAAGACTCGGCCTTAGAACCCCAGTATCAGCAGAAGGACATTTTAGGACGGGACTTGGGTG
ACTCTAGGGCACTGGTTTTCTTTCCAGAGAGCGGAACAGGCGAGGAAAAGTAGTCCCTTCTCGGCGATTC
TGCGGAGGGATCTCCGTGGGGCGGTGAACGCCGATGATTATATAAGGACGCGCCGGGTGTGGCACAGCTA
GTTCCGTCGCAGCCGGGATTTGGGTCGCGGTTCTTGTTTGTGGATCGCTGTGATCGTCACTTGGTGAGTA
GCGGGCTGCTGGGCTGGCCGGGGCTTTCGTGGCCGCCGGGCCGCTCGGTGGGACGGAAGCGTGTGGAGAG
ACCGCCAAGGGCTGTAGTCTGGGTCCGCGAGCAAGGTTGCCCTGAACTGGGGGTTGGGGGGAGCGCAGCA
AAATGGCGGCTGTTCCCGAGTCTTGAATGGAAGACGCTTGTGAGGCGGGCTGTGAGGTCGTTGAAACAAG
GTGGGGGGCATGGTGGGCGGCAAGAACCCAAGGTCTTGAGCCCTTCGCTAATGCGGGAAAGCTCTTATTC
GGGTGAGATGGGCTGGGCACCATCTGGGGACCCTGACGTGAAGTTTGTCACTGACTGGAGAACTCGGTTT
GTCGTCTGTTGCGGGGGCGGCAGTTATGGCGGTGCCGTTGGGCAGTGCACCCGTACCTTTGGGAGCGCGC
GCCCTCGTCGTGTCGTGACGTCACCCGTTCTGTTGGCTTATAATGCAGGGTGGGGCCACCTGCCGGTAGG
TGTGCGGTAGGCTTTTCTCCGTCGCAGGACGCAGGGTTCGGGCCTAGGGTAGGCTCTCCTGAATCGACAG
GCGCCGGACCTCTGGTGAGGGGAGGGATAAGTGAGGCGTCAGTTTCTTTGGTCGGTTTTATGTACCTATC
TTCTTAAGTAGCTGAAGCTCCGGTTTTGAACTATGCGCTCGGGGTTGGCGAGTGTGTTTTGTGAAGTTTT
TTAGGCACCTTTTGAAATGTAATCATTTGGGTCAATATGTAATTTTCAGTGTTAGACTTGTAAATTGTCC
GCTAAATTCTGGCCGTTTTTGGCTTTTTTGTTAGACAACATGGGTAAAAAGCCTGAACTCACCGCGACGT
CTGTCGAGAAGTTTCTGATCGAAAAGTTCGACAGCGTCTCCGACCTGATGCAGCTCTCGGAGGGCGAAGA
ATCTCGTGCTTTCAGCTTCGATGTAGGAGGGCGTGGATATGTCCTGCGGGTAAATAGCTGCGCCGATGGT
TTCTACAAAGATCGTTATGTTTATCGGCACTTTGCATCCGCCGCGCTCCCGATTCCGGAAGTGCTTGACA
TTGGGGAGTTCAGCGAGAGCCTGACCTATTGCATCTCCCGCCGTGCACAGGGTGTCACGTTGCAAGACCT
GCCTGAAACCGAACTGCCCGCTGTTCTGCAGCCGGTCGCGGAGGCAATGGATGCCATCGCTGCCGCCGAT
CTTAGCCAGACGAGCGGGTTCGGCCCATTCGGACCGCAAGGAATCGGTCAATACACTACATGGCGTGATT
TCATATGCGCGATTGCTGATCCCCATGTGTATCACTGGCAAACTGTGATGGACGACACCGTCAGTGCGTC
CGTCGCGCAGGCTCTCGATGAGCTGATGCTTTGGGCCGAGGACTGCCCCGAAGTCCGGCACCTCGTGCAC
GCGGATTTCGGCTCCAACAATGTCCTGACGGACAATGGCCGCATAACAGCGGTCATTGACTGGAGCGAGG
CGATGTTCGGGGATTCCCAATACGAGGTCGCCAACATCTTCTTCTGGAGGCCGTGGTTGGCTTGTATGGA
GCAGCAGACGCGCTACTTCGAGCGGAGGCATCCGGAGCTTGCAGGATCGCCCCGGCTCCGGGCGTATATG
CTCCGCATTGGTCTTGACCAACTCTATCAGAGCTTGGTTGACGGCAATTTCGATGATGCAGCTTGGGCGC
AGGGTCGATGCGACGCAATCGTCCGATCCGGAGCCGGGACTGTCGGGCGTACACAAATCGCCCGCAGAAG
CGCCGCCGTCTGGACCGATGGCTGTGTAGAAGTACTCGCCGATAGTGGAAACCGACGCCCCAGCACTCGT
CCGAGGGCAAAGGAATAAGCTAGTATGTAAGCCTAGTCTTAGATAATAAAATCGCTATCCATCGAAGATG
GATGTGTGTTGGTTTTTTGTGTGTGTAACGCTAGGCGCGCCTGGTGTACCGAGAACGATCCTCTCAGTGC
GAGTCTCGACGATCCATATCGTTGCTTGGCAGTCAGCCAGTCGGAATCCAGCTTGGGACCCAGGAAGTCC
AATCGTCAGATATTGTACTCAAGCCTGGTCACGGCAGCGTACCGATCTGTTTAAACCTAGATATTGATAG
TCTGATCGGTCAACGTATAATCGAGTCCTAGCTTTTGCAAACATCTATCAAGAGACAGGATCAGCAGGAG
GCTTTCGCATGAGTATTCAACATTTCCGTGTCGCCCTTATTCCCTTTTTTGCGGCATTTTGCCTTCCTGT
TTTTGCTCACCCAGAAACGCTGGTGAAAGTAAAAGATGCTGAAGATCAGTTGGGTGCGCGAGTGGGTTAC
ATCGAACTGGATCTCAACAGCGGTAAGATCCTTGAGAGTTTTCGCCCCGAAGAACGCTTTCCAATGATGA
GCACTTTTAAAGTTCTGCTATGTGGCGCGGTATTATCCCGTATTGACGCCGGGCAAGAGCAACTCGGTCG
CCGCATACACTATTCTCAGAATGACTTGGTTGAGTATTCACCAGTCACAGAAAAGCATCTTACGGATGGC
ATGACAGTAAGAGAATTATGCAGTGCTGCCATAACCATGAGTGATAACACTGCGGCCAACTTACTTCTGA
CAACGATTGGAGGACCGAAGGAGCTAACCGCTTTTTTGCACAACATGGGGGATCATGTAACTCGCCTTGA
TCGTTGGGAACCGGAGCTGAATGAAGCCATACCAAACGACGAGCGTGACACCACGATGCCTGTAGCAATG
GCAACAACCTTGCGTAAACTATTAACTGGCGAACTACTTACTCTAGCTTCCCGGCAACAGTTGATAGACT
GGATGGAGGCGGATAAAGTTGCAGGACCACTTCTGCGCTCGGCCCTTCCGGCTGGCTGGTTTATTGCTGA
TAAATCTGGAGCCGGTGAGCGTGGGTCTCGCGGTATCATTGCAGCACTGGGGCCAGATGGTAAGCCCTCC
CGTATCGTAGTTATCTACACGACGGGGAGTCAGGCAACTATGGATGAACGAAATAGACAGATCGCTGAGA
TAGGTGCCTCACTGATTAAGCATTGGTAACCGATTCTAGGTGCATTGGCGCAGAAAAAAATGCCTGATGC
GACGCTGCGCGTCTTATACTCCCACATATGCCAGATTCAGCAACGGATACGGCTTCCCCAACTTGCCCAC
TTCCATACGTGTCCTCCTTACCAGAAATTTATCCTTAAGATCGTTTAAACTCGACTCTGGCTCTATCGAA
TCTCCGTCGTTTCGAGCTTACGCGAACAGCCGTGGCGCTCATTTGCTCGTCGGGCATCGAATCTCGTCAG
CTATCGTCAGCTTACCTTTTTGGCAGCGATCGCGGCTCCCGACATCTTGGACCATTAGCTCCACAGGTAT
CTTCTTCCCTCTAGTGGTCATAACAGCAGCTTCAGCTACCTCTCAATTCAAAAAACCCCTCAAGACCCGT
TTAGAGGCCCCAAGGGGTTATGCTATCAATCGTTGCGTTACACACACAAAAAACCAACACACATCCATCT
TCGATGGATAGCGATTTTATTATCTAACTGCTGATCGAGTGTAGCCAGATCTAGTAATCAATTACGGGGT
CATTAGTTCATAGCCCATATATGGAGTTCCGCGTTACATAACTTACGGTAAATGGCCCGCCTGGCTGACC
GCCCAACGACCCCCGCCCATTGACGTCAATAATGACGTATGTTCCCATAGTAACGCCAATAGGGACTTTC
CATTGACGTCAATGGGTGGAGTATTTACGGTAAACTGCCCACTTGGCAGTACATCAAGTGTATCATATGC
CAAGTACGCCCCCTATTGACGTCAATGACGGTAAATGGCCCGCCTGGCATTATGCCCAGTACATGACCTT
ATGGGACTTTCCTACTTGGCAGTACATCTACGTATTAGTCATCGCTATTACCATGCTGATGCGGTTTTGG
CAGTACATCAATGGGCGTGGATAGCGGTTTGACTCACGGGGATTTCCAAGTCTCCACCCCATTGACGTCA
ATGGGAGTTTGTTTTGGCACCAAAATCAACGGGACTTTCCAAAATGTCGTAACAACTCCGCCCCATTGAC
GCAAATGGGCGGTAGGCGTGTACGGTGGGAGGTCTATATAAGCAGAGCTGGTTTAGTGAACCGTCAGATC
AGATCTTTGTCGATCCTACCATCCACTCGACACACCCGCCAGCGGCCGC
Features (pLannotate 1.2.2; 19 found; start..end, strand, type, name):
      8..1534    +  CDS            R1A_SARS2 (fragment): Experimental evidence at protein level: Swiss-Prot protein existence level 1. [Non-structural protein 10]: Plays a pivotal role in viral transcription by stimulating both nsp14 3'-5' exoribonuclease and nsp16 2'-O-methyltransferase activities. Therefore plays an essential role in viral mRNAs cap methylation. From Severe acute respiratory syndrome coronavirus 2 (2019-nCoV) (SARS-CoV-2).
   1639..1760    -  polyA_signal   SV40 poly(A) signal: SV40 polyadenylation signal
   1783..1852    -  CDS            large T antigen (fragment): large T antigen from SV40 (simian virus 40)
   1875..1921    +  terminator     T7 terminator: transcription terminator for bacteriophage T7 RNA polymerase
   1951..2087    +  terminator     rrnG terminator: transcription terminator from the E. coli ribosomal RNA rrnG operon (Albrechtsen et al., 1991)
   2132..2203    +  misc_feature   3' β-globin insulator: insulator downstream of the human β-globin locus (Farrell et al., 2002)
   2429..3017    -  rep_origin     ori: high-copy-number ColE1/pMB1/pBR322/pUC origin of replication
   3189..3253    -  CDS            bla(M) (fragment): β-lactamase lacking the signal sequence; bla(M); allows cytosolic expression of β-lactamase
   3517..4726    +  promoter       UbC promoter: human ubiquitin C promoter
   4736..5757    +  CDS            HygR (fragment): hygromycin B phosphotransferase confers resistance to hygromycin
   5785..5833    +  polyA_signal   poly(A) signal: synthetic polyadenylation signal
   6099..6959    +  CDS            AmpR: β-lactamase; bla; confers resistance to ampicillin, carbenicillin, and related antibiotics
   6972..7108    +  terminator     rrnG terminator: transcription terminator from the E. coli ribosomal RNA rrnG operon (Albrechtsen et al., 1991)
   7253..7324    +  misc_feature   5' β-globin insulator: insulator upstream of the human β-globin locus (Farrell et al., 2002)
   7329..7375    -  terminator     T7 terminator: transcription terminator for bacteriophage T7 RNA polymerase
   7393..7441    -  polyA_signal   poly(A) signal: synthetic polyadenylation signal
   7522..7825    +  enhancer       CMV enhancer: human cytomegalovirus immediate early enhancer
   7898..7915    -  promoter       CMV promoter (fragment): human cytomegalovirus (CMV) immediate early promoter
   7978..8029    +  promoter       CMVd2 promoter: truncated human cytomegalovirus (CMV) immediate early promoter that yields moderately reduced expression relative to the full-length promoter
