[The description below was written by a language model from this plasmid's Addgene catalogue record and pLannotate feature annotations shown in this document.]
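Description:
pGBW-m4133987 is a mammalian expression plasmid for wild-type SARS-CoV-2 non-structural protein 4 (nsp4), built on the pTwist_CMV_Hygro_6 backbone. It is propagated in E. coli through a high-copy ColE1/pUC-type origin with ampicillin selection from a full-length β-lactamase gene. For selection in mammalian cells it carries a separate cassette in which the human ubiquitin C promoter drives hygromycin B phosphotransferase, followed by a synthetic polyadenylation signal.

The nsp4 coding region, a roughly 1.5 kb segment derived from the viral ORF1ab polyprotein, lies downstream of the CMV immediate-early enhancer and promoter elements. These sit at the end of the numbered sequence, so transcription reads across the plasmid origin into the insert. An SV40 polyadenylation signal is annotated just downstream of the insert, although on the opposite strand. The automated annotation matches the insert to the SARS-CoV-2 replicase polyprotein 1a, but the accompanying functional text refers to nsp10. That is a generic description attached to the polyprotein entry, not a property of this fragment, which the catalogue identifies as nsp4. The catalogue also lists a C-terminal, backbone-encoded V5 epitope preceded by a TEV protease cleavage site. Neither appears as a separate feature in the table, though the annotated coding span is slightly longer than the stated insert. The V5 tag would allow detection or capture of the protein, and the TEV site would allow the tag to be removed.

The expression unit is flanked by β-globin insulator elements, along with T7 and rrnG terminators and synthetic poly(A) signals, which help isolate it from transcription elsewhere in the plasmid. The construct is suited to transient expression of tagged nsp4 or to hygromycin-selected stable expression in mammalian cells.
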