Addgene plasmid #152607: pGBW-m4133987
Purpose: Mammalian expression plasmid for SARS-CoV-2 nsp4
Depositing lab: Ginkgo Bioworks & Benjie Chen. Depositing organization: Ginkgo Bioworks.
Backbone
  Vector backbone: pTwist_CMV_Hygro_6
  Backbone size w/o insert (bp): 6525
  Vector type: Mammalian Expression
  Selectable markers: Hygromycin
Growth in bacteria
  Bacterial resistance: Ampicillin, 100 μg/mL
  Growth temperature: 37°C
  Growth strain: DH5alpha
  Copy number: High Copy
Gene/Insert
  Gene/Insert name: SARS-CoV-2 nsp4
  Species: Severe acute respiratory syndrome coronavirus 2
  Insert size (bp): 1499
  Mutation: wt
  Entrez Gene: ORF1ab (a.k.a. GU280_gp01)
  Promoter: CMV
  Tag / fusion protein: Cleavable TEV;V5 (C terminal on backbone)
  Cloning method: Unknown
Resource information
  A portion of this plasmid was derived from a plasmid made by: GinkgoBioworks
Depositor comments: NCBI reference sequence: YP_009725300.1
How to cite: pGBW-m4133987 was a gift from Ginkgo Bioworks & Benjie Chen (Addgene plasmid # 152607 ; http://n2t.net/addgene:152607 ; RRID:Addgene_152607)
